>Addgene plasmid #191072 | pEY77 | addgene full sequence | sequence record 376037 | Addgene NGS Result
TCACACAGGAAACAGCTATGACCATGATTACGCCAAGCTGTAAGTTTAAACATGATCTTACTAACTAACT
ATTCTCATTTAAATTTTCAGAGCTTAAAAATGGCTGAAATCACTCACAACGATGGATACGCTAACAACTT
GGAAATGAAATAAGCTTGCATGCCTGCAGACATAGAGCACAATAATACGAGAAAGCATACATTTTCCAAC
TACAATCAAAAAAAAATTTCGAGCAGAACACACGCCCATTGTGCTGCAGTAAAAACCGTAGTTCGGAATT
CTCAATAACCAACACTTTTTGCAATGAATACTTATGAGTAGGATAATTTTAGTAGTACCACGTACTTTAT
ATGTCGCTTATTATCAATTGAACTATACCTGAATCAAGTTTAGTTTTTTAAAATAAGAAGCACAATTATC
GTACATACAGCTTCTTGTATTAGACTATGTTTTTTCTTACGGAGTTAATCTACTAGTGTTTTGTTAATTT
TTAAAAGATTATTTTCTTAAAATATTGTTACCAATCATGTGGCGTTTTAATTAACAATAAACATTTTTAA
ACATTTTCAGTTTTTTTTTAATGGGTACTTTTTAATTAATTATTAAAAACGGCTTATCACTCAGTTTTTG
CTATAATTATTCTAAAAATCTACCAAAAAAAAATATTTAAAAATTATAATTCGAGCTTAGAAGTTTTAAT
ATAGTTTCATTTAGATTTTCCAATTTTTTTTTGAAAACTCACTCAGCGATATACCATTGTAGAGGGCTCA
GTCCTGTAGCAATGCGTAAAGTTTTTAAAATTCACAGAATTTTTAAAATTTTGGCAATTGGATAAAATTT
CGTCTGAAATTTTCAAAAATTCTAACAATCTTAAATCAATTATTTTATTCGGTCATGTTATGTTATACCT
GTTTCTACGTTTTTTGCGATCCTCAAAATTAAGCAAACTTATCGGAAAGTTTCCAAAATATATTTCCATA
GAGTGAGTCAGTTCCACGCGATCAAAACTAGATTATCCGAATTGAAAGCTCTGACACACATTTTCACACG
TGCAGTTGTGACCGTGAGAGTCATTGTGATGGAAGGTGGCCCCCTTCGGCGCACCCAAATAACCTTATTA
TCAATCCCACAGGGAACAGGACGTGTCCAAAACCTGACCCAAATGACACCACTCCCCCACTCGGATAAAC
TTCCTTATTGTCCTCAGCATTAACTTGTCAAAAAATAGAGTCATGTCTTGTTGGCTGTGAATTTCTAATC
TTTTTGCTTTTGTTTGACTTTTTGTCTTGGAACTGGTGTGGCGAAGCGCCCCATTTAGTTGATCCTGTGC
CGGGATTACCATACAACCTTTTTTGCAATACGCTTTGCATGAGTACCGTCTATAACCCCTACAAGTCTAA
TCCATCAAATACTGAGTGTAAAAACATAGATGGCAATAAATTGCGCAAAAAATGAAACTAGTGAAACTTT
AGCTATATGTCTATGTTTCCCGCTGGAATATGAAAACATTCAATATATTATTTGCTCTTTTGAAGAAAGT
ATTTCAGCTCACTTTCAGACTTTTAAATGAAATATATGTTATTTGAAAAAACACCGTCGAAATACCATTT
AAAACATCCAGCGACAGAGGAGCTGAATTTGAACTAGAAAAATCTAATTTCGAGGATGTGGAATTTTGCA
AGCTGTCTATAATTTTGTTTTGTGTTTAGAGTGAGAAAAACGTTCTGGACGCTTTTTGAATTTTTTTGCA
AGTCTGAAAGTTTTCAAATTTTTTTTGTAGAAAATAACATTGGACTGAAAACAGTTTTTTTTCATAGTTC
AATTTGCTCATCTGCTGCTGATTTTTTGTAGTGCCTTATTTCAAAAGTCATCTTTCCAATAACATAGGTT
TCATTTGAAAATATAAAAATAAGCTAAAAATTGAGTAATCAAACTAGCTACTTTGTATTTTTTGGTTTGT
TTAGTTATTTCTATTTTAACTACACTTTGACAATCTTGTAGCACACCTACTCACATATTGCGTTTTTTTT
TTCTGTCACCTCCAATTTTTTTTTTCTATTTTCTGTGTCACTACCAACATTAAGTTTGCTTTTTCCTATT
CCGGCTCTTTGTTTTAACGCCATTTAGAGCCGCTCTTTTCTATTGTCTTAAACATTTTTCGCACTTTCGC
TGAGATTGTTTTGTTTCCTTCACACCACACGTTTAATCGTTATTTACATGACATGCAACATTTAGAGTTG
TTTATTGTTTTGAAACTAAATTCAGGCAGGGGACCTTATGAATCTAAAAAGTAGAATCTAGAAAACATAG
CGTTTATAGTGACCAGACAAGGCCAACGCACAAACTTTTGATGCATAACTCGGAAACCAACAATGGGATG
AGCGATGATTGTTCAACGATGCACAAAATCGTAGAGCCATGCAAAATTTAATGGTAAAAAATGATGCCAC
TTTTTTGGCGGCGGGGCTCAAAGCTGCAAGTGACATCCTGAAGCAGCTCGGTAGAAAATCAGATGTTTTT
GGAAATTACATGTCTCCTCACAAGGCTCATTTTGTTTTGCCATTTTTAAGTGGTGCTTCGTATAGCATAG
AAACGTTTGTTTTTGCCGGTCCCTCCATCAGCGTGCTTTACTCGTTCACCGACATTTTTCATATGAAGAA
CATGGTGTTTTAGTGAAACTTCGTACTTTCTCCCTTCTGTTTTCTATTTTGCTGTGTTATTTCTTATTTC
AAGAAGTGGGAGACGGAACGAAGAAAAAACGACAGGGTCCCAACAGAAAACTTTGACAAGAAACCGAGCC
CTCCCCAGAAAGCGTCCCATCTTCCCCTACACCCTCTTATATATTTCTTTTCTTCCCCGAATAAGTCTAT
AAAAAGCGATGTGGGCACCTCATTCACTGGTTTTCATATGCCGACACCCTCCTCAAACACATCAGCTGCC
CATTTTCGCAACAACTTGTTCATAGTGCTTTCCGATACTTCCGTATTCCTTCTACTACCCGTACTTATAT
ATTATTATTCTTCTTAATATTTTCTCTGGAAATCCGTCGTCTAAAATCAGAACCCGGGATTGGCCAAAGG
ACCCAAAGGTATGTTTCGAATGATACTAACATAACATAGAACATTTTCAGGAGGACCCTTGGAGGGTACC
GGTTTTCCCAGTCACGACGCGTGGTACCGAGCTCAGAAAAAATGACCGCTCCAAAGAAGAAACGCAAAGT
ACCGAGCTCAGAAAAAATGACGGCACCTAAAAAGAAACGCAAAGTACCGGTCGCCGAGAAGACAGCCCCA
AAAAAGAAGCGTAAAGTTCCACGCGTCATGGGAGTAAGTTTAAACAGTTCGGTACTAACTAACCATACAT
ATTTAAATTTTCAGCGCGCTGTCTCCAAGGGAGAGGAGCTCATCAAGGAGAACATGCACACCAAGCTCTA
CATGGAGGGAACCGTCAACAACCACCACTTCAAGTGCACCCACGAAGGGGAGGGCAAGCCCTACGAGGGC
ACCCAGACCAACAGGATTAAGGTGGTGGAGGGAGGCCCCCTGCCGTTCGCATTCGACATCCTGGCCACCT
GCTTTATGTACGGGAGCAAGACCTTCATCAACCACACCCAAGGAATCCCAGACTTCTTCAAGCAATCCTT
CGTAAGTTTAAACATGATTTTACTAACTAACTAATCTGATTTAAATTTTCAGCCTGAGGGCTTCACATGG
GAGAGAGTCACCACATACGAAGACGGGGGCGTGCTTACCGTTACCCAGGACACCAGCCTCCAGGACGGCT
GCTTGATCTACAACGTCAAGCTCAGAGGGGTGAACTTCCCATCCAACGGCCCTGTGATGCAGAAGAAAAC
ACTCGGCTGGGAGGCCAGTACCGAGACCCTGTACCCCGCTGACGGCGGCCTGGAAGGCAGATGCGACATG
GCCCTGAAGCTCGTGGGCGGGGGCCACCTGCACTGCAACCTGAAGACCACATACAGATCCAAGAAACCCG
CTAAGAACCTCAAGATGCCAGGAGTAAGTTTAAACATATATATACTAACTAACCCTGATTATTTAAATTT
TCAGGTCTACTTTGTGGACCGCAGACTGGAAAGAATCAAGGAGGCCGACAATGAGACCTACGTCGAGCAG
CACGAGGTGGCTGTGGCCAGATACTGCGACCTCCCTAGCAAACTGGGGCACAAACTTAATGGCATGGACG
AGCTGTACAAGTAAGCGCCGGTCGCTACCATTACCAACTTGTCTGGTGTCAAAAATAATAGGGGCCGCTG
TCATCAGAGTAAGTTTAAACTGAGTTCTACTAACTAACGAGTAATATTTAAATTTTCAGCATCTCGCGCC
CGTGCCTCTGACTTCTAAGTCCAATTACTCTTCAACATCCCTACATGCTCTTTCTCCCTGTGCTCCCACC
CCCTATTTTTGTTATTATCAAAAAACTTCTCTTAATTTCTTTGTTTTTTAGCTTCTTTTAAGTCACCTCT
AACAATGAAATTGTGTAGATTCAAAAATAGAATTAATTCGTAATAAAAAGTCGAAAAAAATTGTGCTCCC
TCCCCCCATTAATAATAATTCTATCCCAAAATCTACACAATGTTCTGTGTACACTTCTTATGTTTTTTAC
TTCTGATAAATTTTTTTGAAACATCATAGAAAAAACCGCACACAAAATACCTTATCATATGTTACGTTTC
AGTTTATGACCGCAATTTTTATTTCTTCGCACGTCTGGGCCTCTCATGACGTCAAATCATGCTCATCGTG
AAAAAGTTTTGGAGTATTTTTGGAATTTTTCAATCAAGTGAAAGTTTATGAAATTAATTTTCCTGCTTTT
GCTTTTTGGGGTTTCCCCTATTGTTTGTCAAGATTTCGAGGACGGCGTTTTTCTTGCTAAAATCACAAGT
ATTGATGAGCACGATGCAAGAAAGATCGGAAGAAGGTTTGGGTTTGAGGCTCAGTGGAAGGTGAGTAGAA
GTTGATAATTTGAAAGTGGAGTAGTGTCTATGGGGTTTTTGCCTTAAATGACAGAATACATTCCCAATAT
ACCAAACATAACTGTTTCCTACTAGTCGGCCGTACGGGCCCTTTCGTCTCGCGCGTTTCGGTGATGACGG
TGAAAACCTCTGACACATGCAGCTCCCGGAGACGGTCACAGCTTGTCTGTAAGCGGATGCCGGGAGCAGA
CAAGCCCGTCAGGGCGCGTCAGCGGGTGTTGGCGGGTGTCGGGGCTGGCTTAACTATGCGGCATCAGAGC
AGATTGTACTGAGAGTGCACCATATGCGGTGTGAAATACCGCACAGATGCGTAAGGAGAAAATACCGCAT
CAGGCGGCCTTAAGGGCCTCGTGATACGCCTATTTTTATAGGTTAATGTCATGATAATAATGGTTTCTTA
GACGTCAGGTGGCACTTTTCGGGGAAATGTGCGCGGAACCCCTATTTGTTTATTTTTCTAAATACATTCA
AATATGTATCCGCTCATGAGACAATAACCCTGATAAATGCTTCAATAATATTGAAAAAGGAAGAGTATGA
GTATTCAACATTTCCGTGTCGCCCTTATTCCCTTTTTTGCGGCATTTTGCCTTCCTGTTTTTGCTCACCC
AGAAACGCTGGTGAAAGTAAAAGATGCTGAAGATCAGTTGGGTGCACGAGTGGGTTACATCGAACTGGAT
CTCAACAGCGGTAAGATCCTTGAGAGTTTTCGCCCCGAAGAACGTTTTCCAATGATGAGCACTTTTAAAG
TTCTGCTATGTGGCGCGGTATTATCCCGTATTGACGCCGGGCAAGAGCAACTCGGTCGCCGCATACACTA
TTCTCAGAATGACTTGGTTGAGTACTCACCAGTCACAGAAAAGCATCTTACGGATGGCATGACAGTAAGA
GAATTATGCAGTGCTGCCATAACCATGAGTGATAACACTGCGGCCAACTTACTTCTGACAACGATCGGAG
GACCGAAGGAGCTAACCGCTTTTTTGCACAACATGGGGGATCATGTAACTCGCCTTGATCGTTGGGAACC
GGAGCTGAATGAAGCCATACCAAACGACGAGCGTGACACCACGATGCCTGTAGCAATGGCAACAACGTTG
CGCAAACTATTAACTGGCGAACTACTTACTCTAGCTTCCCGGCAACAATTAATAGACTGGATGGAGGCGG
ATAAAGTTGCAGGACCACTTCTGCGCTCGGCCCTTCCGGCTGGCTGGTTTATTGCTGATAAATCTGGAGC
CGGTGAGCGTGGGTCTCGCGGTATCATTGCAGCACTGGGGCCAGATGGTAAGCCCTCCCGTATCGTAGTT
ATCTACACGACGGGGAGTCAGGCAACTATGGATGAACGAAATAGACAGATCGCTGAGATAGGTGCCTCAC
TGATTAAGCATTGGTAACTGTCAGACCAAGTTTACTCATATATACTTTAGATTGATTTAAAACTTCATTT
TTAATTTAAAAGGATCTAGGTGAAGATCCTTTTTGATAATCTCATGACCAAAATCCCTTAACGTGAGTTT
TCGTTCCACTGAGCGTCAGACCCCGTAGAAAAGATCAAAGGATCTTCTTGAGATCCTTTTTTTCTGCGCG
TAATCTGCTGCTTGCAAACAAAAAAACCACCGCTACCAGCGGTGGTTTGTTTGCCGGATCAAGAGCTACC
AACTCTTTTTCCGAAGGTAACTGGCTTCAGCAGAGCGCAGATACCAAATACTGTTCTTCTAGTGTAGCCG
TAGTTAGGCCACCACTTCAAGAACTCTGTAGCACCGCCTACATACCTCGCTCTGCTAATCCTGTTACCAG
TGGCTGCTGCCAGTGGCGATAAGTCGTGTCTTACCGGGTTGGACTCAAGACGATAGTTACCGGATAAGGC
GCAGCGGTCGGGCTGAACGGGGGGTTCGTGCACACAGCCCAGCTTGGAGCGAACGACCTACACCGAACTG
AGATACCTACAGCGTGAGCTATGAGAAAGCGCCACGCTTCCCGAAGGGAGAAAGGCGGACAGGTATCCGG
TAAGCGGCAGGGTCGGAACAGGAGAGCGCACGAGGGAGCTTCCAGGGGGAAACGCCTGGTATCTTTATAG
TCCTGTCGGGTTTCGCCACCTCTGACTTGAGCGTCGATTTTTGTGATGCTCGTCAGGGGGGCGGAGCCTA
TGGAAAAACGCCAGCAACGCGGCCTTTTTACGGTTCCTGGCCTTTTGCTGGCCTTTTGCTCACATGTTCT
TTCCTGCGTTATCCCCTGATTCTGTGGATAACCGTATTACCGCCTTTGAGTGAGCTGATACCGCTCGCCG
CAGCCGAACGACCGAGCGCAGCGAGTCAGTGAGCGATGAAGCGGAAGAGCGCCCAATACGCAAACCGCCT
CTCCCCGCGCGTTGGCCGATTCATTAATGCAGCTGGCACGACAGGTTTCCCGACTGGAAAGCGGGCAGTG
AGCGCAACGCAATTAATGTGAGTTAGCTCACTCATTAGGCACCCCAGGCTTTACACTTTATGCTTCCGGC
TCGTATGTTGTGTGGAATTGTGAGCGGATAACAATT
Features (pLannotate 1.2.2; 14 found; start..end, strand, type, name):
    152..169     -  misc_feature   MCS (fragment): pUC18/19 multiple cloning site
   3151..3169    -  CDS            lacZα (fragment): LacZα fragment of β-galactosidase; lacZ fragment
   3324..3374    +  CDS            mEGFP (fragment): monomeric enhanced GFP, optimized with synthetic introns for expression in C. elegans
   3381..4211    +  CDS            mNeptune2.5: mNeptune2.5 is a basic (constitutively fluorescent) red fluorescent protein published in 2014, derived from Entacmaea quadricolor. It is reported to be a rapidly-maturing monomer with moderate acid sensitivity.
   4808..4960    +  CDS            aex-5 (fragment): AEX5_CAEEL - Also known as kpc-3 From Caenorhabditis elegans.
   5088..5123    +  CDS            rop (fragment): Rop protein, which maintains plasmids at low copy number; rop
   5225..5324    +  misc_feature   bom (fragment): basis of mobility region from pBR322
   5422..5526    +  promoter       AmpR promoter: bla
   5527..6387    +  CDS            AmpR: β-lactamase; bla; confers resistance to ampicillin, carbenicillin, and related antibiotics
   6558..7146    +  rep_origin     ori: high-copy-number ColE1/pMB1/pBR322/pUC origin of replication
   7329..7421    +  CDS            lacI (fragment): lac repressor; lacI; The lac repressor binds to the lac operator to inhibit transcription in E. coli. This inhibition can be relieved by adding lactose or isopropyl-β-D-thiogalactopyranoside (IPTG).
   7434..7455    +  protein_bind   CAP binding site: CAP binding activates transcription in the presence of cAMP. E. coli catabolite activator protein
   7470..7500    +  promoter       lac promoter: promoter for the E. coli lac operon
   7508..7524    +  protein_bind   lac operator: The lac repressor binds to the lac operator to inhibit transcription in E. coli. This inhibition can be relieved by adding lactose or isopropyl-β-D-thiogalactopyranoside (IPTG). lac repressor encoded by lacI
