[The description below was written by a language model from this plasmid's Addgene catalogue record and pLannotate feature annotations shown in this document.]
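Description:
pEY77 is a C. elegans expression plasmid built on the pPD95.62 backbone, one of the standard worm reporter vectors, and assembled by Gibson cloning. In E. coli it is maintained through a high-copy ColE1/pUC-type origin and selected with ampicillin via the β-lactamase gene and its native promoter. The feature table also picks up leftover pUC-derived elements (lac promoter and operator, CAP binding site, and short lacI, lacZα, rop, bom and MCS fragments). These are backbone remnants and have no role in the worm reporter.

The payload is a transcriptional reporter for dop-3, a C. elegans gene. The catalogue lists dop-3 as the insert and describes the plasmid as a dop-3 neural reporter driving nuclear mNeptune2.5. The roughly 3 kb unannotated stretch between the MCS fragment and the reporter is the likely location of the dop-3 regulatory sequence, although the annotation does not label it or define its boundaries. Downstream lies the complete mNeptune2.5 coding sequence, a monomeric, rapidly maturing far-red fluorescent protein derived from Entacmaea quadricolor. A short fragment matching worm-optimised GFP sits immediately before it and is probably a residue of the original vector's reporter cassette. No nuclear localisation signal or 3' UTR is annotated, so the element responsible for nuclear targeting is not identified in the table. A small aex-5 match after the reporter falls in otherwise unannotated sequence, and the record does not state its function.

The construct belongs to the NeuroPAL reporter set, in which distinct neuronal promoters drive spectrally separable fluorophores to give neurons identifiable colour codes for whole-brain identification. The record refers to the associated publication for the specific expression pattern.
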