Addgene plasmid #191072: pEY77
Purpose: dop-3 fluorescent neural reporter driving nuclear mNeptune2.5 expression (refer to NeuroPAL paper for expression)
Depositing lab: Oliver Hobert & Eviatar Yemini. Depositing organization: Columbia University. Publication: NeuroPAL: A Multicolor Atlas for Whole-Brain Neuronal Identification in C. elegans. Yemini E, Lin A, Nejatbakhsh A, Varol E, Sun R, Mena GE, Samuel ADT, Paninski L, Venkatachalam V, Hobert O. Cell. 2021 Jan 7;184(1):272-288.e11. doi: 10.1016/j.cell.2020.12.012. Epub 2020 Dec 29. PubMed 33378642.
Backbone
  Vector backbone: pPD95.62
  Vector type: Worm Expression
Growth in bacteria
  Bacterial resistance: Ampicillin, 100 μg/mL
  Growth temperature: 37°C
  Growth strain: DH5alpha
  Copy number: Unknown
Gene/Insert
  Gene/Insert name: dop-3
  Species: C. elegans (nematode)
  Mutation: None
  Entrez Gene: dop-3 (a.k.a. CELE_T14E8.3)
  Cloning method: Gibson Cloning
Terms and licenses: Academic/Nonprofit Terms; Industry Terms: Not Available to Industry
How to cite: pEY77 was a gift from Oliver Hobert & Eviatar Yemini (Addgene plasmid # 191072 ; http://n2t.net/addgene:191072 ; RRID:Addgene_191072)
